Addgene plasmid #123545: pMK-rbcL 5'UTR (full)
Purpose: MoChlo kit
Depositing lab: Scott Lenaghan & C. Neal Stewart. Depositing organization: University of Tennessee Institute of Agriculture. Publication: MoChlo: A versatile modular cloning toolbox for chloroplast biotechnology. Occhialini A, Piatek A, Pfotenhauer AC, Frazier TP, Stewart CN, Lenaghan S. Plant Physiol. 2019 Jan 24. pii: pp.18.01220. doi: 10.1104/pp.18.01220. PubMed 30679266.
Backbone
  Vector backbone: pMK-T
  Vector type: Synthetic Biology
Growth in bacteria
  Bacterial resistance: Kanamycin, 50 μg/mL
  Growth temperature: 37°C
  Growth strain: Top10
  Copy number: High Copy
Gene/Insert
  Gene/Insert name: rbcL 5'UTR (full)
  Cloning method: Restriction Enzyme; 5′ cloning site Unknown (unknown if destroyed)
Terms and licenses: Academic/Nonprofit Terms; Industry Terms: Not Available to Industry
Depositor comments: All inserts have been produced by gene synthesis and cloned in the indicated backbone vector. The insert is a chloroplast 5'UTR fusion designed for Golden-Gate cloning. The Original Material was developed in the performance of research that was funded by Grant Nos. ARPA-E: DE-AR000660 & DARPA: D17AC00016.
How to cite: pMK-rbcL 5'UTR (full) was a gift from Scott Lenaghan & C. Neal Stewart (Addgene plasmid # 123545 ; http://n2t.net/addgene:123545 ; RRID:Addgene_123545)
