[The description below was written by a language model from this plasmid's Addgene catalogue record and pLannotate feature annotations shown in this document.]
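Description:
pMK-rbcL 5'UTR (full) is a small (about 2.5 kb) part-donor plasmid from the MoChlo kit, a modular cloning toolbox for chloroplast biotechnology. It is built on the pMK-T gene-synthesis backbone and catalogued as a synthetic biology vector. It is maintained in E. coli at high copy through a ColE1/pUC-type origin. Selection is with kanamycin, using an aminoglycoside phosphotransferase (NeoR/KanR) gene that lies directly downstream of an AmpR (bla) promoter. The automated annotation also picks up short fragments of an M13 origin, lacZα, lacI and an RSF origin. These are partial matches, most likely backbone remnants rather than functional elements. A T7 promoter sits just upstream of the unannotated region where the insert presumably resides.

The payload is a synthesised chloroplast 5' untranslated region from rbcL, the plastid gene for the large subunit of Rubisco, described by the depositors as a 5'UTR fusion designed for Golden Gate cloning. Such 5'UTRs are placed between a plastid promoter and a coding sequence, where they influence transcript stability and translation in the chloroplast. As a standardised part, it is meant to be released by a type IIS restriction enzyme and assembled in a defined order with other kit modules to build chloroplast expression cassettes and transformation vectors. The insert itself is not annotated in the feature table. The record also does not state the source species of the rbcL sequence, what "full" or the fusion specifically comprises, or the identity of the flanking restriction sites and overhangs.
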