Features (pLannotate 1.2.2; 8 found; start..end, strand, type, name):
      3..134     -  rep_origin     M13 ori (fragment): M13 bacteriophage origin of replication; arrow indicates direction of (+) strand synthesis
    155..311     -  CDS            lacZα (fragment): LacZα fragment of β-galactosidase; lacZ fragment
    320..338     +  promoter       T7 promoter: promoter for bacteriophage T7 RNA polymerase
    629..676     -  CDS            lacI (fragment): lac repressor; lacI; The lac repressor binds to the lac operator to inhibit transcription in E. coli. This inhibition can be relieved by adding lactose or isopropyl-β-D-thiogalactopyranoside (IPTG).
    713..753     -  rep_origin     RSF ori (fragment): Plasmids containing the RSF 1030 origin of replication can be propagated in E. coli cells that contain additional plasmids with compatible origins.
    831..1419    -  rep_origin     ori: high-copy-number ColE1/pMB1/pBR322/pUC origin of replication
   1593..2387    -  CDS            NeoR/KanR: aminoglycoside phosphotransferase confers resistance to neomycin, kanamycin, and G418 (Geneticin®)
   2388..2492    -  promoter       AmpR promoter: bla
>Addgene plasmid #123545 | pMK-rbcL 5'UTR (full) | addgene full sequence | sequence record 247937 | Addgene NGS Result
CTAAATTGTAAGCGTTAATATTTTGTTAAAATTCGCGTTAAATTTTTGTTAAATCAGCTCATTTTTTAAC
CAATAGGCCGAAATCGGCAAAATCCCTTATAAATCAAAAGAATAGACCGAGATAGGGTTGAGTGGCCGCT
ACAGGGCGCTCCCATTCGCCATTCAGGCTGCGCAACTGTTGGGAAGGGCGTTTCGGTGCGGGCCTCTTCG
CTATTACGCCAGCTGGCGAAAGGGGGATGTGCTGCAAGGCGATTAAGTTGGGTAACGCCAGGGTTTTCCC
AGTCACGACGTTGTAAAACGACGGCCAGTGAGCGCGACGTAATACGACTCACTATAGGGCGAATTGAAGG
AAGGCCGTCAAGGCCACGTGTCTTGTCCAGAGCTCGGTCTCATACTATGTATTTGGCAAATCAAATACCA
TGGTCTAATAATCAAACATTCTGATTAGTTGATAATATTAGTATTAGTTGGAAATTTTGTGAAAGATTCC
TGTGAAAAGTTTCATTAACACGGAATTCGTGTCGAGTAGACCTTGTTGTTGTGAGAATTCTTAATTCATG
AGTTGTAGGGAGGGATTTAATGTGAGACCGGTACCTGGAGCACAAGACTGGCCTCATGGGCCTTCCTTTC
ACTGCCCGCTTTCCAGTCGGGAAACCTGTCGTGCCAGCTGCATTAACATGGTCATAGCTGTTTCCTTGCG
TATTGGGCGCTCTCCGCTTCCTCGCTCACTGACTCGCTGCGCTCGGTCGTTCGGGTAAAGCCTGGGGTGC
CTAATGAGCAAAAGGCCAGCAAAAGGCCAGGAACCGTAAAAAGGCCGCGTTGCTGGCGTTTTTCCATAGG
CTCCGCCCCCCTGACGAGCATCACAAAAATCGACGCTCAAGTCAGAGGTGGCGAAACCCGACAGGACTAT
AAAGATACCAGGCGTTTCCCCCTGGAAGCTCCCTCGTGCGCTCTCCTGTTCCGACCCTGCCGCTTACCGG
ATACCTGTCCGCCTTTCTCCCTTCGGGAAGCGTGGCGCTTTCTCATAGCTCACGCTGTAGGTATCTCAGT
TCGGTGTAGGTCGTTCGCTCCAAGCTGGGCTGTGTGCACGAACCCCCCGTTCAGCCCGACCGCTGCGCCT
TATCCGGTAACTATCGTCTTGAGTCCAACCCGGTAAGACACGACTTATCGCCACTGGCAGCAGCCACTGG
TAACAGGATTAGCAGAGCGAGGTATGTAGGCGGTGCTACAGAGTTCTTGAAGTGGTGGCCTAACTACGGC
TACACTAGAAGAACAGTATTTGGTATCTGCGCTCTGCTGAAGCCAGTTACCTTCGGAAAAAGAGTTGGTA
GCTCTTGATCCGGCAAACAAACCACCGCTGGTAGCGGTGGTTTTTTTGTTTGCAAGCAGCAGATTACGCG
CAGAAAAAAAGGATCTCAAGAAGATCCTTTGATCTTTTCTACGGGGTCTGACGCTCAGTGGAACGAAAAC
TCACGTTAAGGGATTTTGGTCATGAGATTATCAAAAAGGATCTTCACCTAGATCCTTTTAAATTAAAAAT
GAAGTTTTAAATCAATCTAAAGTATATATGAGTAAACTTGGTCTGACAGTTATTAGAAAAATTCATCCAG
CAGACGATAAAACGCAATACGCTGGCTATCCGGTGCCGCAATGCCATACAGCACCAGAAAACGATCCGCC
CATTCGCCGCCCAGTTCTTCCGCAATATCACGGGTGGCCAGCGCAATATCCTGATAACGATCCGCCACGC
CCAGACGGCCGCAATCAATAAAGCCGCTAAAACGGCCATTTTCCACCATAATGTTCGGCAGGCACGCATC
ACCATGGGTCACCACCAGATCTTCGCCATCCGGCATGCTCGCTTTCAGACGCGCAAACAGCTCTGCCGGT
GCCAGGCCCTGATGTTCTTCATCCAGATCATCCTGATCCACCAGGCCCGCTTCCATACGGGTACGCGCAC
GTTCAATACGATGTTTCGCCTGATGATCAAACGGACAGGTCGCCGGGTCCAGGGTATGCAGACGACGCAT
GGCATCCGCCATAATGCTCACTTTTTCTGCCGGCGCCAGATGGCTAGACAGCAGATCCTGACCCGGCACT
TCGCCCAGCAGCAGCCAATCACGGCCCGCTTCGGTCACCACATCCAGCACCGCCGCACACGGAACACCGG
TGGTGGCCAGCCAGCTCAGACGCGCCGCTTCATCCTGCAGCTCGTTCAGCGCACCGCTCAGATCGGTTTT
CACAAACAGCACCGGACGACCCTGCGCGCTCAGACGAAACACCGCCGCATCAGAGCAGCCAATGGTCTGC
TGCGCCCAATCATAGCCAAACAGACGTTCCACCCACGCTGCCGGGCTACCCGCATGCAGGCCATCCTGTT
CAATCATACTCTTCCTTTTTCAATATTATTGAAGCATTTATCAGGGTTATTGTCTCATGAGCGGATACAT
ATTTGAATGTATTTAGAAAAATAAACAAATAGGGGTTCCGCGCACATTTCCCCGAAAAGTGCCAC
