>Addgene plasmid #123545 | pMK-rbcL 5'UTR (full) | depositor partial sequence | sequence record 235713 | rbcL 5'UTR (full)
ATGTATTTGGCAAATCAAATACCATGGTCTAATAATCAAACATTCTGATTAGTTGATAATATTAGTATTA
GTTGGAAATTTTGTGAAAGATTCCTGTGAAAAGTTTCATTAACACGGAATTCGTGTCGAGTAGACCTTGT
TGTTGTGAGAATTCTTAATTCATGAGTTGTAGGGAGGGATTT
